>Addgene plasmid #233310 | Ubi:ccdb-eGFP + RUBY | addgene full sequence | sequence record 464384 | Addgene NGS Result
AGCAAGACGTAGCCCAGCGCGTCGGCCGCCATGCCGGCGATAATGGCCTGCTTCTCGCCGAAACGTTTGG
TGGCGGGACCAGTGACGAAGGCTTGAGCGAGGGCGTGCAAGATTCCGAATACCGCAAGCGACAGGCCGAT
CATCGTCGCGCTCCAGCGAAAGCGGTCCTCGCCGAAAATGACCCAGAGCGCTGCCGGCACCTGTCCTACG
AGTTGCATGATAAAGAAGACAGTCATAAGTGCGGCGACGATAGTCATGCCCCGCGCCCACCGGAAGGAGC
TGACTGGGTTGAAGGCTCTCAAGGGCATCGGTCGACGCTCTCCCTTATGCGACTCCTGCATTAGGAAGCA
GCCCAGTAGTAGGTTGAGGCCGTTGAGCACCGCCGCCGCAAGGAATGGTGCATGCAAGGAGATGGCGCCC
AACAGTCCCCCGGCCACGGGGCCTGCCACCATACCCACGCCGAAACAAGCGCTCATGAGCCCGAAGTGGC
GAGCCCGATCTTCCCCATCGGTGATGTCGGCGATATAGGCGCCAGCAACCGCACCTGTGGCGCCGGTGAT
GCCGGCCACGATGCGTCCGGCGTAGAGGATCCACAGGACGGGTGTGGTCGCCATGATCGCGTAGTCGATA
GTGGCTCCAAGTAGCGAAGCGAGCAGGACTGGGCGGCGGCCAAAGCGGTCGGACAGTGCTCCGAGAACGG
GTGCGCATAGAAATTGCATCAACGCATATAGCGCTAGCAGCACGCCATAGTGACTGGCGATGCTGTCGGA
ATGGACGATATCCCGCAAGAGGCCCGGCAGTACCGGCATAACCAAGCCTATGCCTACAGCATCCAGGGTG
ACGGTGCCGAGGATGACGATGAGCGCATTGTTAGATTTCATACACGGTGCCTGACTGCGTTAGCAATTTA
ACTGTGATAAACTACCGCATTAAAGCTTATCGATGATAAGCTGTCAAACATGAGAATTCTTGAAAATATT
GCGCTGCCATTTTTGGGGTGAGGCCGTTCGCGGCCGAGGGGCGCAGCCCCTGGGGGGATGGGAGCTCGGT
GCCTTGATGTGGGCGCCGGCGGTCGAGTGGCGACGGCGCGGCTTGTCCGCGCCCTGGTAGATTGCCTGGC
CGTAGGCCAGCCATTTTTGAGCGGCCAGCGGCCGCGATAGGCCGACGCGAAGCGGCGGGGCGTAGGGAGC
GCAGCGACCGAAGGGTAGGCGCTTTTTGCAGCTCTTCGGCTGTGCGCTGGCCAGACAGTTATGCACAGGC
CAGGCGGGTTTTAAGAGTTTTAATAAGTTTTAAAGAGTTTTAGGCGGAAAAATCGCCTTTTTTCTCTTTT
ATATCAGTCACTTACATGTGTGACCGGTTCCCAATGTACGGCTTTGGGTTCCCAATGTACGGGTTCCGGT
TCCCAATGTACGGCTTTGGGTTCCCAATGTACGTGCTATCCACAGGAAAGAAGCTTTTTCGACCTTTTTC
CCCTGCTAGGGCAATTTGCCCTAGCATCTGCTCCGTACATTAGGAACCGGCGGATGCTTCGCCCTCGATC
AGGTTGCGGTAGCGCATGACTAGGATCGGGCCAGCCTGCCCCGCCTCCTCCTTCAAATCGTACTCCGGCA
GGTCATTTGACCCGATCAGCTTGCGCACGGTGAAACAGAACTTCTTGAACTCTCCGGCGCTGCCACTGCG
TTCGTAGATCGTCTTGAACAACCATCTGGCTTCTGCCTTGCCTGCGGCGCGGCGTGCCAGGCGGTAGAGA
AAACGGCCGATGCCGGGATCGATCAAAAAGTAATCGGGGTGAACCGTCAGCACGTCCGGGTTCTTGCCTT
CTGTGATCTCGCGGTACATCCAATCAGCTAGCTCGATCTCGATGTACTCCGGCCGCCCGGTTTCGCTCTT
TACGATCTTGTAGCGGCTAATCAAGGCTTCACCCTCGGATACCGTCACCAGGCGGCCGTTCTTGGCCTTC
TTCGTACGCTGCATGGCAACGTGCGTGGTGTTTAACCGAATGCAGGTTTCTACCAGGTCGTCTTTCTGCT
TTCCGCCATCGGCTCGCCGGCAGAACTTGAGTACGTCCGCAACGTGTGGACGGAACACGCGGCCGGGCTT
GTCTCCCTTCCCTTCCCGGTATCGGTTCATGGATTCGGTTAGATGGGAAACCGCCATCAGTACCAGGTCG
TAATCCCACACACTGGCCATGCCGGCCGGCCCTGCGGAAACCTCTACGTGCCCGTCTGGAAGCTCGTAGC
GGATCACCTCGCCAGCTCGTCGGTCACGCTTCGACAGACGGAAAACGGCCACGTCCATGATGCTGCGACT
ATCGCGGGTGCCCACGTCATAGAGCATCGGAACGAAAAAATCTGGTTGCTCGTCGCCCTTGGGCGGCTTC
CTAATCGACGACGCACCGGCTGCCGGCGGTTGCCGGGATTCTTTGCGGATTCGATCAGCGGCCGCTTGCC
ACGATTCACCGGGGCGTGCTTCTGCCTCGATGCGTTGCCGCTGGGCGGCCTGCGCGGCCTTCAACTTCTC
CACCAGGTCATCACCCAGCGCCGCGCCGATTTGTACCGGGCCGGATGGTTTGCGACCGCTCACGCCGATT
CCTCGGGCTTGGGGGTTCCAGTGCCATTGCAGGGCCGGCAGACAACCCAGCCGCTTACGCCTGGCCAACC
GCCCGTTCCTCCACACATGGGGCATTCCACGGCGTCGGTGCCTGGTTGTTCTTGATTTTCCATGCCGCCT
CCTTTAGCCGCTAAAATTCATCTACTCATTTATTCATTTGCTCATTTACTCTGGTAGCTGCGCGATGTAT
TCAGATAGCAGCTCGGTAATGGTCTTGCCTTGGCGTACCGCGTACATCTTCAGCTTGGTGTGATCCTCCG
CCGGCAACTGAAAGTTGACCCGCTTCATGGCTGGCGTGTCTGCCAGGCTGGCCAACGTTGCAGCCTTGCT
GCTGCGTGCGCTCGGACGGCCGGCACTTAGCGTGTTTGTGCTTTTGCTCATTTTCTCTTTACCTCATTAA
CTCAAATGAGTTTTGATTTAATTTCAGCGGCCAGCGCCTGGACCTCGCGGGCAGCGTCGCCCTCGGGTTC
TGATTCAAGAACGGTTGTGCCGGCGGCGGCAGTGCCTGGGTAGCTCACGCGCTGCGTGATACGGGACTCA
AGAATGGGCAGCTCGTACCCGGCCAGCGCCTCGGCAACCTCACCGCCGATGCGCGTGCCTTTGATCGCCC
GCGACACGACAAAGGCCGCTTGTAGCCTTCCATCCGTGACCTCAATGCGCTGCTTAACCAGCTCCACCAG
GTCGGCGGTGGCCCATATGTCGTAAGGGCTTGGCTGCACCGGAATCAGCACGAAGTCGGCTGCCTTGATC
GCGGACACAGCCAAGTCCGCCGCCTGGGGCGCTCCGTCGATCACTACGAAGTCGCGCCGGCCGATGGCCT
TCACGTCGCGGTCAATCGTCGGGCGGTCGATGCCGACAACGGTTAGCGGTTGATCTTCCCGCACGGCCGC
CCAATCGCGGGCACTGCCCTGGGGATCGGAATCGACTAACAGAACATCGGCCCCGGCGAGTTGCAGGGCG
CGGGCTAGATGGGTTGCGATGGTCGTCTTGCCTGACCCGCCTTTCTGGTTAAGTACAGCGATAACCTTCA
TGCGTTCCCCTTGCGTATTTGTTTATTTACTCATCGCATCATATACGCAGCGACCGCATGACGCAAGCTG
TTTTACTCAAATACACATCACCTTTTTAGACGGCGGCGCTCGGTTTCTTCAGCGGCCAAGCTGGCCGGCC
AGGCCGCCAGCTTGGCATCAGACAAACCGGCCAGGATTTCATGCAGCCGCACGGCTGATGGGCTGCCTGT
ATCGAGTGGTGATTTTGTGCCGAGCTGCCGGTCGGGGAGCTGTTGGCTGGCTGGTGGCAGGATATATTGT
GGTGTAAACAAATTGACGCTTAGACAACTTAATAACACATTGCGGACGTTTTTAATGTACTGGGGTGGAT
GCAGTGGGCCCCACTCTGTGGAAGACAATGCCCCGCGGTCCGGAGTAACAGATAAAGCGAAGCTTGAAGG
TGCATGTGACTCCGTCAAGATTACGAAACCGCCAACTACCACGCAAATTGCAATTCTCAATTTCCTAGAA
GGACTCTCCGAAAATGCATCCAATACCAAATATTACCCGTGTCATAGGCACCAAGTGACACCATACATGA
ACACGCGTCACAATATGACTGGAGAAGGGTTCCACACCTTATGCTATAAAACGCCCCACACCCCTCCTCC
TTCCTTCGCAGTTCAATTCCAATATATTCCATTCTCTCTGTGTATTTCCCTACCTCTCCCTTCAAGGTTA
GTCGATTTCTTCTGTTTTTCTTCTTCGTTCTTTCCATGAATTGTGTATGTTCTTTGATCAATACGATGTT
GATTTGATTGTGTTTTGTTTGGTTTCATCGATCTTCAATTTTCATAATCAGATTCAGCTTTTATTATCTT
TACAACAACGTCCTTAATTTGATGATTCTTTAATCGTAGATTTGCTCTAATTAGAGCTTTTTCATGTCAG
ATCCCTTTACAACAAGCCTTAATTGTTGATTCATTAATCGTAGATTAGGGCTTTTTTCATTGATTACTTC
AGATCCGTTAAACGTAACCATAGATCAGGGCTTTTTCATGAATTACTTCAGATCCGTTAAACAACAGCCT
TATTTTTTATACTTCTGTGGTTTTTCAAGAAATTGTTCAGATCCGTTGACAAAAAGCCTTATTCGTTGAT
TCTATATCGTTTTTCGAGAGATATTGCTCAGATCTGTTAGCAACTGCCTTGTTTGTTGATTCTATTGCCG
TGGATTAGGGTTTTTTTTCACGAGATTGCTTCAGATCCGTACTTAAGATTACGTAATGGATTTTGATTCT
GATTTATCTGTGATTGTTGACTCGACAGCGGCCGCACCCCCGGGGGCGCGCCCTTAGGTACCACAAGTTT
GTACAAAAAAGCTGAACGAGAAACGTAAAATGATATAAATATCAATATATTAAATTAGATTTTGCATAAA
AAACAGACTACATAATACTGTAAAACACAACATATCCAGTCACTATGGCGGCCGCATTAGGCACCCCAGG
CTTTACACTTTATGCTTCCGGCTCGTATAATGTGTGGATTTTGAGTTAGGATCCGTCGAGATTTTCAGGA
GCTAAGGAAGCTAAAATGGAGAAAAAAATCACTGGATATACCACCGTTGATATATCCCAATGGCATCGTA
AAGAACATTTTGAGGCATTTCAGTCAGTTGCTCAATGTACCTATAACCAGACCGTTCAGCTGGATATTAC
GGCCTTTTTAAAGACCGTAAAGAAAAATAAGCACAAGTTTTATCCGGCCTTTATTCACATTCTTGCCCGC
CTGATGAATGCTCATCCGGAATTCCGTATGGCAATGAAAGACGGTGAGCTGGTGATATGGGATAGTGTTC
ACCCTTGTTACACCGTTTTCCATGAGCAAACTGAAACGTTTTCATCGCTCTGGAGTGAATACCACGACGA
TTTCCGGCAGTTTCTACACATATATTCGCAAGATGTGGCGTGTTACGGTGAAAACCTGGCCTATTTCCCT
AAAGGGTTTATTGAGAATATGTTTTTCGTCTCAGCCAATCCCTGGGTGAGTTTCACCAGTTTTGATTTAA
ACGTGGCCAATATGGACAACTTCTTCGCCCCCGTTTTCACCATGGGCAAATATTATACGCAAGGCGACAA
GGTGCTGATGCCGCTGGCGATTCAGGTTCATCATGCCGTTTGTGATGGCTTCCATGTCGGCAGAATGCTT
AATGAATTACAACAGTACTGCGATGAGTGGCAGGGCGGGGCGTAAACGCGTGGATCCGGCTTACTAAAAG
CCAGATAACAGTATGCGTATTTGCGCGCTGATTTTTGCGGTATAAGAATATATACTGATATGTATACCCG
AAGTATGTCAAAAAGAGGTATGCTATGAAGCAGCGTATTACAGTGACAGTTGACAGCGACAGCTATCAGT
TGCTCAAGGCATATATGATGTCAATATCTCCGGTCTGGTAAGCACAACCATGCAGAATGAAGCCCGTCGT
CTGCGTGCCGAACGCTGGAAAGCGGAAAATCAGGAAGGGATGGCTGAGGTCGCCCGGTTTATTGAAATGA
ACGGCTCTTTTGCTGACGAGAACAGGGGCTGGTGAAATGCAGTTTAAGGTTTACACCTATAAAAGAGAGA
GCCGTTATCGTCTGTTTGTGGATGTACAGAGTGATATTATTGACACGCCCGGGCGACGGATGGTGATCCC
CCTGGCCAGTGCACGTCTGCTGTCAGATAAAGTCTCCCGTGAACTTTACCCGGTGGTGCATATCGGGGAT
GAAAGCTGGCGCATGATGACCACCGATATGGCCAGTGTGCCGGTCTCCGTTATCGGGGAAGAAGTGGCTG
ATCTCAGCCACCGCGAAAATGACATCAAAAACGCCATTAACCTGATGTTCTGGGGAATATAAATGTCAGG
CTCCCTTATACACAGCCAGTCTGCAGGTCGACCATAGTGACTGGATATGTTGTGTTTTACAGTATTATGT
AGTCTGTTTTTTATGCAAAATCTAATTTAATATATTGATATTTATATCATTTTACGTTTCTCGTTCAGCT
TTCTTGTACAAAGTGGTGATATCAATGGTGAGCAAGGGCGAGGAGCTGTTCACCGGGGTGGTGCCCATCC
TGGTCGAGCTGGACGGCGACGTAAACGGCCACAAGTTCAGCGTGTCCGGCGAGGGCGAGGGCGATGCCAC
CTACGGCAAGCTGACCCTGAAGTTCATCTGCACCACCGGCAAGCTGCCCGTGCCCTGGCCCACCCTCGTG
ACCACCCTGACCTACGGCGTGCAGTGCTTCAGCCGCTACCCCGACCACATGAAGCAGCACGACTTCTTCA
AGTCCGCCATGCCCGAAGGCTACGTCCAGGAGCGCACCATCTTCTTCAAGGACGACGGCAACTACAAGAC
CCGCGCCGAGGTGAAGTTCGAGGGCGACACCCTGGTGAACCGCATCGAGCTGAAGGGCATCGACTTCAAG
GAGGACGGCAACATCCTGGGGCACAAGCTGGAGTACAACTACAACAGCCACAACGTCTATATCATGGCCG
ACAAGCAGAAGAACGGCATCAAGGTGAACTTCAAGATCCGCCACAACATCGAGGACGGCAGCGTGCAGCT
CGCCGACCACTACCAGCAGAACACCCCCATCGGCGACGGCCCCGTGCTGCTGCCCGACAACCACTACCTG
AGCACCCAGTCCGCCCTGAGCAAAGACCCCAACGAGAAGCGCGATCACATGGTCCTGCTGGAGTTCGTGA
CCGCCGCCGGGATCACTCTCGGCATGGACGAGCTGTACAAGTAACCTAGGTTCGGTTCGAGTATTATGGC
ATTGGGAAAACTGTTTTTCTTGTACCATTTGTTGTGCTTGTAATTTACTGTGTTTTTTATTCGGTTTTCG
CTATCGAACTGTGAAATGGAAATGGATGGAGAAGAGTTAATGAATGATATGGTCCTTTTGTTCATTCTCA
AATTAATATTATTTGTTTTTTCTCTTATTTGTTGTGTGTTGAATTTGAAATTATAAGAGATATGCAAACA
TTTTGTTTTGAGTAAAAATGTGTCAAATCAAGGTTCCAGAAGGTAATTATCCAAGATGTAGCATCAAGAA
TCCAATGTTTACGGGAAAAACTATGGAAGTATTATGTGAGCTCAGCAAGAAGCAGATCAATATGCGGCAC
ATATGCAACCTATGTTCAAAAATGAAGAATGTACAGATACAAGATCCTATACTGCCAGAATACGAAGAAG
AATACGTAGAAATTGAAAAAGAAGAACCAGGCGAAGAAAAGAATCTTGAAGACGTAAGCACTGACGACAA
CAATGAAAAGAAGAAGATAAGGTCGGTGATTGTGAAAGAGACATAGAGGACACATGTAAGGTGGAAAATG
TAAGGGCGGAAAGTAACCTTATCACAAAGGAATCTTATCCCCCACTACTTATCCTTTTATATTTTTCCGT
GTCATTTTTGCCCTTGAGTTTTCCTATATAAGGAACCAAGTTCGGCATTTGTGAAAACAAGAAAAAATTT
GGTGTAAGCTATTTTCTTTGAAGTACTGAGGATACAACTTCAGAGAAATTTGTAAGTTTGTGATCCGCAA
ATGGATCATGCGACCCTCGCCATGATCCTCGCGATCTGGTTCATCAGCTTCCACTTCATCAAGCTGCTGT
TCTCCCAGCAGACCACCAAGCTGCTTCCGCCAGGACCAAAGCCGCTTCCGATCATCGGCAACATCCTTGA
GGTGGGCAAGAAGCCGCATCGGTCCTTCGCCAACCTCGCCAAGATTCACGGCCCACTCATTTCCCTCAGA
CTCGGCTCTGTGACCACCATCGTTGTGTCCTCTGCCGACGTGGCCAAAGAGATGTTCCTCAAGAAGGATC
ACCCGCTCTCCAACCGCACGATCCCGAATAGTGTTACAGCCGGCGACCACCACAAGCTCACCATGTCTTG
GCTCCCGGTGTCTCCGAAGTGGCGCAACTTCCGCAAGATTACCGCCGTGCATCTGCTCTCCCCACAGAGA
CTCGATGCCTGCCAGACATTCAGGCACGCCAAGGTGCAGCAGCTCTACGAGTACGTTCAAGAGTGCGCCC
AGAAAGGCCAGGCCGTGGATATTGGCAAGGCCGCCTTTACGACCAGCCTCAACCTCCTCAGCAAGCTGTT
CTTCAGCGTCGAGCTGGCGCACCACAAGTCCCATACCAGCCAAGAGTTCAAAGAGCTGATCTGGAACATC
ATGGAAGATATAGGCAAGCCGAACTACGCCGACTACTTCCCGATTCTCGGCTGCGTTGACCCATCTGGCA
TTAGAAGAAGGCTCGCCTGCTCCTTCGACAAGCTGATCGCCGTGTTCCAGGGCATCATCTGCGAGAGACT
CGCCCCAGATTCCTCCACCACAACTACCACCACCACCGACGACGTGCTCGATGTGCTCCTCCAGCTGTTC
AAGCAGAACGAGCTGACGATGGGCGAGATCAACCACCTCCTCGTGGACATCTTCGACGCCGGCACCGATA
CCACATCCTCCACATTCGAGTGGGTGATGACCGAGCTGATCCGCAATCCAGAGATGATGGAAAAGGCCCA
AGAGGAAATCAAGCAGGTCCTCGGCAAGGACAAGCAGATCCAAGAGTCCGACATCATCAACCTGCCGTAC
CTCCAGGCGATCATCAAAGAGACACTCCGCCTCCATCCGCCGACCGTGTTCTTGCTCCCAAGAAAGGCCG
ACACCGATGTCGAGCTGTACGGCTACATCGTGCCGAAGGATGCCCAGATCCTCGTGAACCTCTGGGCCAT
TGGCAGGGACCCAAACGCCTGGCAGAACGCCGATATTTTCAGCCCAGAGCGCTTCATCGGCTGCGAGATC
GATGTTAAGGGCCGCGATTTCGGCCTCCTTCCATTTGGCGCTGGCCGCAGAATTTGCCCAGGCATGAATC
TCGCCATCAGGATGCTCACCCTCATGCTCGCCACACTCCTCCAGTTCTTCAACTGGAAGCTCGAAGGCGA
CATCTCCCCGAAGGACCTCGACATGGACGAGAAGTTCGGCATTGCGCTCCAAAAGACCAAGCCGCTCAAG
CTCATCCCGATTCCGCGCTACGGTAGCGGAGCTACCAATTTTAGCCTCCTTAAGCAGGCAGGTGATGTAG
AAGAGAACCCCGGGCCTATGAAGATGATGAACGGCGAGGACGCCAACGACCAGATGATCAAAGAGTCCTT
CTTCATCACCCACGGCAACCCGATCCTCACCGTCGAGGATACACATCCGCTCAGGCCGTTCTTCGAGACA
TGGCGCGAGAAGATTTTCTCCAAGAAGCCGAAGGCCATCCTCATCATCTCCGGCCACTGGGAGACAGTGA
AGCCAACCGTGAACGCCGTGCACATCAACGACACCATCCACGACTTCGACGACTACCCAGCCGCCATGTA
CCAGTTCAAGTACCCAGCTCCAGGCGAGCCAGAGCTTGCGAGAAAGGTGGAAGAGATCCTCAAGAAGTCC
GGGTTCGAGACAGCCGAGACAGACCAAAAGAGGGGCCTTGATCACGGCGCCTGGGTTCCACTCATGCTCA
TGTATCCAGAGGCGGACATCCCGGTGTGCCAGCTCTCAGTTCAGCCACATCTCGACGGCACCTACCACTA
CAATCTCGGCAGAGCCCTCGCGCCGCTCAAGAATGATGGCGTGCTCATTATTGGCTCCGGCAGCGCCACA
CATCCACTCGATGAGACACCGCACTACTTCGATGGTGTTGCCCCTTGGGCCGCTGCCTTCGATTCTTGGC
TTAGGAAGGCCCTCATCAACGGCCGCTTCGAGGAAGTGAACATCTACGAGAGCAAGGCCCCGAACTGGAA
GCTCGCCCATCCATTTCCAGAGCACTTCTACCCGCTCCACGTTGTGCTCGGCGCTGCTGGTGAAAAGTGG
AAGGCCGAGCTGATCCACTCCTCCTGGGATCATGGCACACTTTGCCACGGCTCCTACAAGTTCACCTCCG
CCGGATCCGGAGCAACCAACTTTAGCCTGCTCAAGCAAGCAGGAGATGTTGAGGAAAATCCTGGCCCCAT
GACCGCCATCAAGATGAACACCAACGGCGAGGGCGAGACACAGCACATCCTCATGATCCCGTTCATGGCG
CAGGGCCACCTCAGGCCATTTCTCGAACTCGCCATGTTCCTCTACAAGCGCTCCCACGTGATCATCACCC
TGCTCACAACTCCGCTCAATGCCGGCTTCCTCAGGCACCTCCTTCACCACCATTCCTACTCCTCCAGCGG
CATCAGGATCGTCGAGCTGCCATTCAACTCCACCAACCACGGACTCCCACCGGGCATCGAGAACACCGAT
AAGCTCACACTCCCGCTCGTGGTGTCCCTCTTCCATTCCACCATCAGCCTCGATCCGCACCTCCGCGATT
ACATCTCCAGGCATTTCAGCCCAGCCAGGCCACCACTCTGCGTGATCCATGATGTGTTCCTCGGCTGGGT
TGACCAGGTGGCCAAGGATGTGGGCTCTACAGGCGTGGTGTTCACAACAGGCGGCGCTTATGGCACATCC
GCCTACGTGTCCATCTGGAACGATCTCCCGCACCAGAACTACTCCGACGACCAAGAGTTCCCGCTGCCAG
GCTTCCCAGAGAACCATAAGTTCCGCAGGTCCCAGCTCCATCGGTTCCTCAGATATGCCGACGGCTCCGA
CGATTGGTCCAAGTATTTCCAGCCGCAGCTCCGCCAGTCCATGAAGTCTTTTGGCTGGCTCTGCAACTCC
GTGGAAGAGATCGAGACACTCGGCTTCTCCATCCTCCGCAACTACACCAAGCTGCCGATCTGGGGCATCG
GCCCACTTATTGCTTCCCCAGTGCAGCACTCCTCCTCCGACAACAATTCAACAGGCGCCGAGTTCGTGCA
GTGGCTCAGCCTCAAAGAGCCGGACTCCGTCCTCTACATCTCCTTCGGCTCCCAGAACACGATCAGCCCG
ACGCAGATGATGGAACTCGCTGCTGGCCTTGAGTCCTCCGAGAAGCCATTCCTCTGGGTGATCAGAGCCC
CGTTCGGCTTCGACATCAACGAAGAGATGCGCCCAGAGTGGCTGCCAGAGGGCTTTGAGGAACGCATGAA
GGTGAAGAAACAGGGCAAGCTCGTGTACAAGCTCGGCCCGCAGCTTGAGATCCTCAACCATGAATCCATC
GGCGGCTTTCTCACCCACTGCGGATGGAACAGCATCCTTGAGTCTCTTCGCGAGGGCGTTCCGATGCTTG
GATGGCCACTTGCTGCCGAGCAGGCCTACAACCTCAAGTACCTCGAAGATGAGATGGGCGTCGCGGTTGA
GCTTGCTAGAGGCCTCGAAGGCGAGATCTCCAAAGAGAAGGTCAAGCGCATCGTCGAGATGATCCTTGAG
CGCAACGAGGGCTCCAAAGGCTGGGAGATGAAGAATCGCGCCGTGGAAATGGGCAAAAAGCTCAAGGACG
CCGTGAACGAGGAAAAAGAGCTGAAGGGCTCCTCCGTGAAGGCGATCGACGATTTCCTCGACGCCGTCAT
GCAGGCCAAACTTGAGCCAAGCCTCCAGTGATAGTGAGATGTGCAGATCGTTCAAACATTTGGCAATAAA
GTTTCTTAAGATTGAATCCTGTTGCCGGTCTTGCGATGATTATCATATAATTTCTGTTGAATTACGTTAA
GCATGTAATAATTAACATGTAATGCATGACGTTATTTATGAGATGGGTTTTTATGATTAGAGTCCCGCAA
TTATACATTTAATACGCGATAGAAAACAAAATATAGCGCGCAAACTAGGATAAATTATCGCGCGCGGTGT
CATCTATGTTACTAGATCCGATGATAAGCTGTCAAACATGAGGGACACGAAGTGGTTTAAACTATCAGTG
TTTGACAGGATATATTGGCGGGTAAACCTAAGAGAAAAGAGCGTTTATTAGAATAATCGGATATTTAAAA
GGGCGTGAAAAGGTTTATCCGTTCGTCCATTTGTATGTGCCAACCACAGGAACCGTAAAAAGGCCGCGTT
GCTGGCGTTTTTCCATAGGCTCCGCCCCCCTGACGAGCATCACAAAAATCGACGCTCAAGTCAGAGGTGG
CGAAACCCGACAGGACTATAAAGATACCAGGCGTTTCCCCCTGGAAGCTCCCTCGTGCGCTCTCCTGTTC
CGACCCTGCCGCTTACCGGATACCTGTCCGCCTTTCTCCCTTCGGGAAGCGTGGCGCTTTCTCATAGCTC
ACGCTGTAGGTATCTCAGTTCGGTGTAGGTCGTTCGCTCCAAGCTGGGCTGTGTGCACGAACCCCCCGTT
CAGCCCGACCGCTGCGCCTTATCCGGTAACTATCGTCTTGAGTCCAACCCGGTAAGACACGACTTATCGC
CACTGGCAGCAGCCACTGGTAACAGGATTAGCAGAGCGAGGTATGTAGGCGGTGCTACAGAGTTCTTGAA
GTGGTGGCCTAACTACGGCTACACTAGAAGGACAGTATTTGGTATCTGCGCTCTGCTGAAGCCAGTTACC
TTCGGAAAAAGAGTTGGTAGCTCTTGATCCGGCAAACAAACCACCGCTGGTAGCGGTGGTTTTTTTGTTT
GCAAGCAGCAGATTACGCGCAGAAAAAAAGGATCTCAAGAAGATCCTTTGATCTTTTCTACGGGGTCTGA
CGCTCAGTGGAACGAAAACTCACGTTAAGGGATTTTGGTCATGAGATTATCAAAAAGGATCTTCACCTAG
ATCCTTTTAAATTAAAAATGAAGTTTTAAATCAATCTAAAGTATATATGAGTAAACTTGGTCTGACAGCT
AAAACAATTCATCCAGTAAAATATAATCGAATATTATGCGCACCCGTGGCCAGGACCCAACGCTGCCCGA
GATGCGCCGCGTGCGGCTGCTGGAGATGGCGGACGCGATGGATATGTTCTGCCAAGGGTTGGTTTGCGCA
TTCACAGTTCTCCGCAAGAATTGATTGGCTCCAATTCTTGGAGTGGTGAATCCGTTAGCGAGGTGCCGCC
GGCTTCCATTCAGGTCGAGGTGGCCCGGCTCCATGCACCGCGACGCAACGCGGGGAGGCAGACAAGGTAT
AGGGCGGCGCCTACAATCCATGCCAACCCGTTCCATGTGCTCGCCGAGGCGGCATAAATCGCCGTGACGA
TCAGCGGTCCAATGATCGAAGTTAGGCTGGTAAGAGCCGCGAGCGATCCTTGAAGCTGTCCCTGATGGTC
GTCATCTACCTGCCTGGACAGCATGGCCTGCAACGCGGGCATCCCGATGCCGCCGGAAGCGAGAAGAATC
ATAATGGGGAAGGCCATCCAGCCTCGCGTCGCGAACGCC
Features (pLannotate 1.2.2; 23 found; start..end, strand, type, name):
    929..957     -  promoter       tet promoter: E. coli promoter for tetracycline efflux protein gene
    984..1044    -  rep_origin     oriV (fragment): incP origin of replication
   1250..1444    -  rep_origin     pVS1 oriV: origin of replication for the Pseudomonas plasmid pVS1 (Heeb et al., 2000)
   1510..2583    -  CDS            pVS1 RepA: replication protein from the Pseudomonas plasmid pVS1 (Heeb et al., 2000)
   3012..3641    -  CDS            pVS1 StaA: stability protein from the Pseudomonas plasmid pVS1 (Heeb et al., 2000)
   3905..3929    +  misc_feature   LB T-DNA repeat: left border repeat from nopaline C58 T-DNA
   4963..5087    +  protein_bind   attR1: mutant version of attR; recombination site for the Gateway® LR reaction LR Clonase™
   5112..5142    +  promoter       lac UV5 promoter: E. coli lac promoter with an "up" mutation
   5166..5195    +  promoter       cat promoter (fragment): promoter of the E. coli cat gene encoding chloramphenicol acetyltransferase
   5196..5855    +  CDS            CmR: chloramphenicol acetyltransferase; cat; confers resistance to chloramphenicol
   6034..6192    +  CDS            ccdA (fragment): CCDA_ECO57 - Also known as H, letA. Experimental evidence at protein level: Swiss-Prot protein existence level 1. Antitoxin component of a type II toxin-antitoxin (TA) system which inhibits the post-segregational killing (PSK) of plasmid-free cells, also referred to as a plasmid addiction system. Binds to and blocks the activity of CcdB; will also remove bound CcdB protein from the CcdB-GyrA complex by forming a CcdA-CcdB complex, a process termed rejuvenation. Functions as a transcriptional corepressor for the ccdAB operon, repression also requires CcdB (By similarity). From Escherichia coli
   6197..6499    +  CDS            ccdB: CCDB_ECOLI - Also known as G, letB, letD. Experimental evidence at protein level: Swiss-Prot protein existence level 1. Toxic component of a type II toxin-antitoxin (TA) system, functioning in plasmid maintainence. Responsible for the post- segregational killing (PSK) of plasmid-free cells, also referred to as a plasmid addiction system. Half-life of over 2 hours. Cell killing by CcdB is accompanied by filamentation, defects in chromosome and plasmid segregation, defects in cell division, formation of anucleate cells, decreased DNA synthesis and plasmid loss. Interferes with the activity of DN
   6543..6667    -  protein_bind   attR2: mutant version of attR; recombination site for the Gateway® LR reaction LR Clonase™
   6675..7394    +  CDS            EGFP: the original enhanced GFP (Yang et al., 1996) mammalian codon-optimized
   7405..7659    +  terminator     E9 terminator (fragment): terminator and polyadenylation signal from the pea rbcS-E9 gene
   7654..7953    +  CDS            IBMP_CSVMV (fragment): Protein inferred from homology: Swiss-Prot protein existence level 3. Enhances the translation of downstream ORFs on polycistronic mRNAs derived from cassava vein mosaic virus. From Cassava vein mosaic virus (CsVMV).
   8191..9681    +  CDS            CYP76AD1: C76AD_BETVU - Also known as Bv2g029890_ucyh From Beta vulgaris (Sugar beet).
   9748..10572   +  CDS            DODA1: DOD1W_BETVU - Experimental evidence at transcript level: Swiss-Prot protein existence level 2. Opens the cyclic ring of dihydroxy-phenylalanine (DOPA) between carbons 4 and 5, thus producing an unstable seco-DOPA that rearranges nonenzymatically to betalamic acid. From Beta vulgaris (Sugar beet).
  12156..12408   +  terminator     NOS terminator: nopaline synthase terminator and poly(A) signal
  12463..12487   +  misc_feature   RB T-DNA repeat: right border repeat from nopaline C58 T-DNA
  12610..13198   -  rep_origin     ori: high-copy-number ColE1/pMB1/pBR322/pUC origin of replication
  13369..13397   -  CDS            KanR (fragment): aminoglycoside phosphotransferase; aphA-3; confers resistance to kanamycin
  13590..881     -  CDS            TcR (across the origin): tetracycline efflux protein; tet; confers resistance to tetracycline
