[The description below was written by a language model from this plasmid's Addgene catalogue record and pLannotate feature annotations shown in this document.]
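Description:
Ubi:ccdb-eGFP + RUBY is a Gateway destination vector built on the pICH75322 backbone and organised as a plant binary T-DNA plasmid of about 13.9 kb. Outside the T-DNA it carries a high-copy ColE1/pUC-type origin for E. coli and the pVS1 oriV with RepA and StaA, which support replication and stable maintenance in Agrobacterium. Backbone selection is by a tetracycline efflux gene with its tet promoter; only a small remnant of a kanamycin resistance gene is annotated. Because the Gateway cassette encodes the gyrase toxin CcdB, the empty vector is propagated in a ccdB-tolerant strain under chloramphenicol plus tetracycline selection.

Between the nopaline-type left and right border repeats lie two units. According to the catalogue entry, a soybean ubiquitin (GmUbi) promoter drives the first; the feature table does not annotate it, though an unannotated stretch between the left border and attR1 is where it would be expected. This is followed by attR1, a chloramphenicol acetyltransferase gene, a ccdA fragment and ccdB, attR2, then EGFP and a pea rbcS-E9 terminator. An LR reaction swaps the CmR/ccdB cassette for a gene of interest, placing it in frame with a C-terminal EGFP tag, while ccdB counter-selects unrecombined plasmid.

The second unit is the RUBY visual reporter. A segment matching cassava vein mosaic virus, probably serving as a promoter, precedes the sugar beet CYP76AD1 and DODA1 coding sequences and a NOS terminator. The gap before the terminator is unannotated, but RUBY normally includes a glucosyltransferase as its third enzyme. Together these convert tyrosine into red betalain pigment, marking transformed plant tissue by eye. No plant antibiotic or herbicide selection marker is annotated.
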