Addgene plasmid #233310: Ubi:ccdb-eGFP + RUBY
Purpose: GATEWAY compatible vector with a soybean Ubiquitin (GmUbi) promoter driving in frame epitope fusion of eGFP paired with ccdb selection toxin and RUBY marker
Depositing lab: Thomas Baum. Depositing organization: Iowa State University.
Backbone
  Vector backbone: pICH75322
  Vector type: Gateway destination
Growth in bacteria
  Bacterial resistance: Chloramphenicol and Tetracycline, 25 & 10 μg/mL
  Growth temperature: 37°C
  Growth strain: ccdB Survival
  Copy number: High Copy
Gene/Insert
  Gene/Insert name: Ubi:ccdb-eGFP + RUBY
  Species: Other
  Tag / fusion protein: eGFP (C terminal on insert)
  Cloning method: Gateway Cloning
Terms and licenses: Academic/Nonprofit Terms; Industry Terms: Not Available to Industry
Depositor comments: This plasmid contains the Gateway technology from Invitrogen; Invitrogen requires purchasing of Gateway Clonase for carrying out the Gateway recombinational cloning reaction http://www.invitrogen.comPlease note that the full plasmid sequence is provided as a reference only, and may not match the exact sequence of the plasmid.
How to cite: Ubi:ccdb-eGFP + RUBY was a gift from Thomas Baum (Addgene plasmid # 233310 ; http://n2t.net/addgene:233310 ; RRID:Addgene_233310)
